>Addgene plasmid #142860 | TFORF1818 | addgene full sequence | sequence record 396043 | Addgene NGS Result
TTAATGTAGTCTTATGCAATACTCTTGTAGTCTTGCAACATGGTAACGATGAGTTAGCAACATGCCTTAC
AAGGAGAGAAAAAGCACCGTGCATGCCGATTGGTGGAAGTAAGGTGGTACGATCGTGCCTTATTAGGAAG
GCAACAGACGGGTCTGACATGGATTGGACGAACCACTGAATTGCCGCATTGCAGAGATATTGTATTTAAG
TGCCTAGCTCGATACATAAACGGGTCTCTCTGGTTAGACCAGATCTGAGCCTGGGAGCTCTCTGGCTAAC
TAGGGAACCCACTGCTTAAGCCTCAATAAAGCTTGCCTTGAGTGCTTCAAGTAGTGTGTGCCCGTCTGTT
GTGTGACTCTGGTAACTAGAGATCCCTCAGACCCTTTTAGTCAGTGTGGAAAATCTCTAGCAGTGGCGCC
CGAACAGGGACTTGAAAGCGAAAGGGAAACCAGAGGAGCTCTCTCGACGCAGGACTCGGCTTGCTGAAGC
GCGCACGGCAAGAGGCGAGGGGCGGCGACTGGTGAGTACGCCAAAAATTTTGACTAGCGGAGGCTAGAAG
GAGAGAGATGGGTGCGAGAGCGTCAGTATTAAGCGGGGGAGAATTAGATCGCGATGGGAAAAAATTCGGT
TAAGGCCAGGGGGAAAGAAAAAATATAAATTAAAACATATAGTATGGGCAAGCAGGGAGCTAGAACGATT
CGCAGTTAATCCTGGCCTGTTAGAAACATCAGAAGGCTGTAGACAAATACTGGGACAGCTACAACCATCC
CTTCAGACAGGATCAGAAGAACTTAGATCATTATATAATACAGTAGCAACCCTCTATTGTGTGCATCAAA
GGATAGAGATAAAAGACACCAAGGAAGCTTTAGACAAGATAGAGGAAGAGCAAAACAAAAGTAAGACCAC
CGCACAGCAAGCGGCCGCTGATCTTCAGACCTGGAGGAGGAGATATGAGGGACAATTGGAGAAGTGAATT
ATATAAATATAAAGTAGTAAAAATTGAACCATTAGGAGTAGCACCCACCAAGGCAAAGAGAAGAGTGGTG
CAGAGAGAAAAAAGAGCAGTGGGAATAGGAGCTTTGTTCCTTGGGTTCTTGGGAGCAGCAGGAAGCACTA
TGGGCGCAGCGTCAATGACGCTGACGGTACAGGCCAGACAATTATTGTCTGGTATAGTGCAGCAGCAGAA
CAATTTGCTGAGGGCTATTGAGGCGCAACAGCATCTGTTGCAACTCACAGTCTGGGGCATCAAGCAGCTC
CAGGCAAGAATCCTGGCTGTGGAAAGATACCTAAAGGATCAACAGCTCCTGGGGATTTGGGGTTGCTCTG
GAAAACTCATTTGCACCACTGCTGTGCCTTGGAATGCTAGTTGGAGTAATAAATCTCTGGAACAGATTTG
GAATCACACGACCTGGATGGAGTGGGACAGAGAAATTAACAATTACACAAGCTTAATACACTCCTTAATT
GAAGAATCGCAAAACCAGCAAGAAAAGAATGAACAAGAATTATTGGAATTAGATAAATGGGCAAGTTTGT
GGAATTGGTTTAACATAACAAATTGGCTGTGGTATATAAAATTATTCATAATGATAGTAGGAGGCTTGGT
AGGTTTAAGAATAGTTTTTGCTGTACTTTCTATAGTGAATAGAGTTAGGCAGGGATATTCACCATTATCG
TTTCAGACCCACCTCCCAACCCCGAGGGGACCCATGCATTGCATCTCAATTAGTCAGCAACCAGGTGTGG
AAAGTCCCCAGGCTCCCCAGCAGGCAGAAGTATGCAAAGCATGCGTCTCAATTAGTCAGCAACCATAGTC
CCGCCCCTAACTCCGCCCATCCCGCCCCTAACTCCGCCCAGTTCCGCCCATTCTCCGCCCCATGGCTGAC
TAATTTTTTTTATTTATGCAGAGGCCGAGGCCGCCTCGGCCTCTGAGCTATTCCAGAAGTAGTGAGGAGG
CTTTTTTGGAGGCCTAGGCTTTTGCAAAAAGCTTTCTAGAGGTACCACCGGAGCTTACCATGACCGAGTA
CAAGCCCACGGTGCGCCTCGCCACCCGCGACGACGTCCCCAGGGCCGTACGCACCCTCGCCGCCGCGTTC
GCCGACTACCCCGCCACGCGCCACACCGTCGATCCGGACCGCCACATCGAGCGGGTCACCGAGCTGCAAG
AACTCTTCCTCACGCGCGTCGGGCTCGACATCGGCAAGGTGTGGGTCGCGGACGACGGCGCCGCCGTGGC
GGTCTGGACCACGCCGGAGAGCGTCGAAGCGGGGGCGGTGTTCGCCGAGATCGGCCCGCGCATGGCCGAG
TTGAGCGGTTCCCGGCTGGCCGCGCAGCAACAGATGGAAGGCCTCCTGGCGCCGCACCGGCCCAAGGAGC
CCGCGTGGTTCCTGGCCACCGTCGGCGTCTCGCCCGACCACCAGGGCAAGGGTCTGGGCAGCGCCGTCGT
GCTCCCCGGAGTGGAGGCGGCCGAGCGCGCCGGGGTGCCCGCCTTCCTGGAGACCTCCGCGCCCCGCAAC
CTCCCCTTCTACGAGCGGCTCGGCTTCACCGTCACCGCCGACGTCGAGGTGCCCGAAGGACCGCGCACCT
GGTGCATGACCCGCAAGCCCGGTGCCAGTTAACGAATTCTAGATCTTGAGACAAATGGCAGTATTCATCC
ACAATTTTAAAAGAAAAGGGGGGATTGGGGGGTACAGTGCAGGGGAAAGAATAGTAGACATAATAGCAAC
AGACATACAAACTAAAGAATTACAAAAACAAATTACAAAAATTCAAAATTTTCGGGTTTATTACAGGGAC
AGCAGAGATCCACTTTGGCGCCGGCTCGAGGCCTGCAGGTGCAAAGATGGATAAAGTTTTAAACAGAGAG
GAATCTTTGCAGCTAATGGACCTTCTAGGTCTTGAAAGGAGTGGGAATTGGCTCCGGTGCCCGTCAGTGG
GCAGAGCGCACATCGCCCACAGTCCCCGAGAAGTTGGGGGGAGGGGTCGGCAATTGAACCGGTGCCTAGA
GAAGGTGGCGCGGGGTAAACTGGGAAAGTGATGTCGTGTACTGGCTCCGCCTTTTTCCCGAGGGTGGGGG
AGAACCGTATATAAGTGCAGTAGTCGCCGTGAACGTTCTTTTTCGCAACGGGTTTGCCGCCAGAACACAG
GTAAGTGCCGTGTGTGGTTCCCGCGGGCCTGGCCTCTTTACGGGTTATGGCCCTTGCGTGCCTTGAATTA
CTTCCACCTGGCTGCAGTACGTGATTCTTGATCCCGAGCTTCGGGTTGGAAGTGGGTGGGAGAGTTCGAG
GCCTTGCGCTTAAGGAGCCCCTTCGCCTCGTGCTTGAGTTGAGGCCTGGCCTGGGCGCTGGGGCCGCCGC
GTGCGAATCTGGTGGCACCTTCGCGCCTGTCTCGCTGCTTTCGATAAGTCTCTAGCCATTTAAAATTTTT
GATGACCTGCTGCGACGCTTTTTTTCTGGCAAGATAGTCTTGTAAATGCGGGCCAAGATCTGCACACTGG
TATTTCGGTTTTTGGGGCCGCGGGCGGCGACGGGGCCCGTGCGTCCCAGCGCACATGTTCGGCGAGGCGG
GGCCTGCGAGCGCGGCCACCGAGAATCGGACGGGGGTAGTCTCAAGCTGGCCGGCCTGCTCTGGTGCCTG
GCCTCGCGCCGCCGTGTATCGCCCCGCCCTGGGCGGCAAGGCTGGCCCGGTCGGCACCAGTTGCGTGAGC
GGAAAGATGGCCGCTTCCCGGCCCTGCTGCAGGGAGCTCAAAATGGAGGACGCGGCGCTCGGGAGAGCGG
GCGGGTGAGTCACCCACACAAAGGAAAAGGGCCTTTCCGTCCTCAGCCGTCGCTTCATGTGACTCCACGG
AGTACCGGGCGCCGTCCAGGCACCTCGATTAGTTCTCGAGCTTTTGGAGTACGTCGTCTTTAGGTTGGGG
GGAGGGGTTTTATGCGATGGAGTTTCCCCACACTGAGTGGGTGGAGACTGAAGTTAGGCCAGCTTGGCAC
TTGATGTAATTCTCCTTGGAATTTGCCCTTTTTGAGTTTGGATCTTGGTTCATTCTCAAGCCTCAGACAG
TGGTTCAAAGTTTTTTTCTTCCATTTCAGGTGTCGTGAGGCTAGCACCGCCACC
[2379 nt withheld, positions 4115-6493]
TAGTAATGAACTAGTCCGTAACTTGAAAGTATTTCGATTTCTTGGCTTTATATATCTTGTGGAAAGGACG
ATATGGTGGTTCGGTCCTTGGATAGACGCGTTAAGTCGACAATCAACCTCTGGATTACAAAATTTGTGAA
AGATTGACTGGTATTCTTAACTATGTTGCTCCTTTTACGCTATGTGGATACGCTGCTTTAATGCCTTTGT
ATCATGCTATTGCTTCCCGTATGGCTTTCATTTTCTCCTCCTTGTATAAATCCTGGTTGCTGTCTCTTTA
TGAGGAGTTGTGGCCCGTTGTCAGGCAACGTGGCGTGGTGTGCACTGTGTTTGCTGACGCAACCCCCACT
GGTTGGGGCATTGCCACCACCTGTCAGCTCCTTTCCGGGACTTTCGCTTTCCCCCTCCCTATTGCCACGG
CGGAACTCATCGCCGCCTGCCTTGCCCGCTGCTGGACAGGGGCTCGGCTGTTGGGCACTGACAATTCCGT
GGTGTTGTCGGGGAAATCATCGTCCTTTCCTTGGCTGCTCGCCTGTGTTGCCACCTGGATTCTGCGCGGG
ACGTCCTTCTGCTACGTCCCTTCGGCCCTCAATCCAGCGGACCTTCCTTCCCGCGGCCTGCTGCCGGCTC
TGCGGCCTCTTCCGCGTCTTCGCCTTCGCCCTCAGACGAGTCGGATCTCCCTTTGGGCCGCCTCCCCGCG
TCGACTTTAAGACCAATGACTTACAAGGCAGCTGTAGATCTTAGCCACTTTTTAAAAGAAAAGGGGGGAC
TGGAAGGGCTAATTCACTCCCAACGAAGACAAGATCTGCTTTTTGCTTGTACTGGGTCTCTCTGGTTAGA
CCAGATCTGAGCCTGGGAGCTCTCTGGCTAACTAGGGAACCCACTGCTTAAGCCTCAATAAAGCTTGCCT
TGAGTGCTTCAAGTAGTGTGTGCCCGTCTGTTGTGTGACTCTGGTAACTAGAGATCCCTCAGACCCTTTT
AGTCAGTGTGGAAAATCTCTAGCAGTACGTATAGTAGTTCATGTCATCTTATTATTCAGTATTTATAACT
TGCAAAGAAATGAATATCAGAGAGTGAGAGGAACTTGTTTATTGCAGCTTATAATGGTTACAAATAAAGC
AATAGCATCACAAATTTCACAAATAAAGCATTTTTTTCACTGCATTCTAGTTGTGGTTTGTCCAAACTCA
TCAATGTATCTTATCATGTCTGGCTCTAGCTATCCCGCCCCTAACTCCGCCCATCCCGCCCCTAACTCCG
CCCAGTTCCGCCCATTCTCCGCCCCATGGCTGACTAATTTTTTTTATTTATGCAGAGGCCGAGGCCGCCT
CGGCCTCTGAGCTATTCCAGAAGTAGTGAGGAGGCTTTTTTGGAGGCCTAGGGACGTACCCAATTCGCCC
TATAGTGAGTCGTATTACGCGCGCTCACTGGCCGTCGTTTTACAACGTCGTGACTGGGAAAACCCTGGCG
TTACCCAACTTAATCGCCTTGCAGCACATCCCCCTTTCGCCAGCTGGCGTAATAGCGAAGAGGCCCGCAC
CGATCGCCCTTCCCAACAGTTGCGCAGCCTGAATGGCGAATGGG
[124 nt withheld, positions 8078-8201]
C
[91 nt withheld, positions 8203-8293]
A
[49 nt withheld, positions 8295-8343]
CCTTTGACGTTGGAGTCCACGTTCTTT
[37 nt withheld, positions 8371-8407]
ACCCTATCTCGGTCTATTCTTTTGATTTATAAGGGATTTTGCCGATTTCGGCCTATTGGTTAAAAAATGA
GCTGATTTAACAAAAATTTAACGCGAATTTTAACAAAATATTAACGCTTACAATTTAGGTGGCACTTTTC
GGGGAAATGTGCGCGGAACCCCTATTTGTTTATTTTTCTAAATACATTCAAATATGTATCCGCTCATGAG
ACAATAACCCTGATAAATGCTTCAATAATATTGAAAAAGGAAGAGTATGAGTATTCAACATTTCCGTGTC
GCCCTTATTCCCTTTTTTGCGGCATTTTGCCTTCCTGTTTTTGCTCACCCAGAAACGCTGGTGAAAGTAA
AAGATGCTGAAGATCAGTTGGGTGCACGAGTGGGTTACATCGAACTGGATCTCAACAGCGGTAAGATCCT
TGAGAGTTTTCGCCCCGAAGAACGTTTTCCAATGATGAGCACTTTTAAAGTTCTGCTATGTGGCGCGGTA
TTATCCCGTATTGACGCCGGGCAAGAGCAACTCGGTCGCCGCATACACTATTCTCAGAATGACTTGGTTG
AGTACTCACCAGTCACAGAAAAGCATCTTACGGATGGCATGACAGTAAGAGAATTATGCAGTGCTGCCAT
AACCATGAGTGATAACACTGCGGCCAACTTACTTCTGACAACGATCGGAGGACCGAAGGAGCTAACCGCT
TTTTTGCACAACATGGGGGATCATGTAACTCGCCTTGATCGTTGGGAACCGGAGCTGAATGAAGCCATAC
CAAACGACGAGCGTGACACCACGATGCCTGTAGCAATGGCAACAACGTTGCGCAAACTATTAACTGGCGA
ACTACTTACTCTAGCTTCCCGGCAACAATTAATAGACTGGATGGAGGCGGATAAAGTTGCAGGACCACTT
CTGCGCTCGGCCCTTCCGGCTGGCTGGTTTATTGCTGATAAATCTGGAGCCGGTGAGCGTGGGTCTCGCG
GTATCATTGCAGCACTGGGGCCAGATGGTAAGCCCTCCCGTATCGTAGTTATCTACACGACGGGGAGTCA
GGCAACTATGGATGAACGAAATAGACAGATCGCTGAGATAGGTGCCTCACTGATTAAGCATTGGTAACTG
TCAGACCAAGTTTACTCATATATACTTTAGATTGATTTAAAACTTCATTTTTAATTTAAAAGGATCTAGG
TGAAGATCCTTTTTGATAATCTCATGACCAAAATCCCTTAACGTGAGTTTTCGTTCCACTGAGCGTCAGA
CCCCGTAGAAAAGATCAAAGGATCTTCTTGAGATCCTTTTTTTCTGCGCGTAATCTGCTGCTTGCAAACA
AAAAAACCACCGCTACCAGCGGTGGTTTGTTTGCCGGATCAAGAGCTACCAACTCTTTTTCCGAAGGTAA
CTGGCTTCAGCAGAGCGCAGATACCAAATACTGTTCTTCTAGTGTAGCCGTAGTTAGGCCACCACTTCAA
GAACTCTGTAGCACCGCCTACATACCTCGCTCTGCTAATCCTGTTACCAGTGGCTGCTGCCAGTGGCGAT
AAGTCGTGTCTTACCGGGTTGGACTCAAGACGATAGTTACCGGATAAGGCGCAGCGGTCGGGCTGAACGG
GGGGTTCGTGCACACAGCCCAGCTTGGAGCGAACGACCTACACCGAACTGAGATACCTACAGCGTGAGCT
ATGAGAAAGCGCCACGCTTCCCGAAGGGAGAAAGGCGGACAGGTATCCGGTAAGCGGCAGGGTCGGAACA
GGAGAGCGCACGAGGGAGCTTCCAGGGGGAAACGCCTGGTATCTTTATAGTCCTGTCGGGTTTCGCCACC
TCTGACTTGAGCGTCGATTTTTGTGATGCTCGTCAGGGGGGCGGAGCCTATGGAAAAACGCCAGCAACGC
GGCCTTTTTACGGTTCCTGGCCTTTTGCTGGCCTTTTGCTCACATGTTCTTTCCTGCGTTATCCCCTGAT
TCTGTGGATAACCGTATTACCGCCTTTGAGTGAGCTGATACCGCTCGCCGCAGCCGAACGACCGAGCGCA
GCGAGTCAGTGAGCGAGGAAGCGGAAGAGCGCCCAATACGCAAACCGCCTCTCCCCGCGCGTTGGCCGAT
TCATTAATGCAGCTGGCACGACAGGTTTCCCGACTGGAAAGCGGGCAGTGAGCGCAACGCAATTAATGTG
AGTTAGCTCACTCATTAGGCACCCCAGGCTTTACACTTTATGCTTCCGGCTCGTATGTTGTGTGGAATTG
TGAGCGGATAACAATTTCACACAGGAAACAGCTATGACCATGATTACGCCAAGCGCGCAATTAACCCTCA
CTAAAGGGAACAAAAGCTGGAGCTGCAAGC
Features (pLannotate 1.2.2; 31 found; start..end, strand, type, name):
      5..231     +  promoter       RSV promoter: Rous sarcoma virus enhancer/promoter
    232..412     +  LTR            5' LTR (truncated): truncated 5' long terminal repeat (LTR) from HIV-1
    459..584     +  misc_feature   HIV-1 Ψ: packaging signal of human immunodeficiency virus type 1
    568..931     +  CDS            HIV-1 gag (fragment): gag protein from human immunodeficiency virus 1; gag
   1077..1310    +  misc_feature   RRE: The Rev response element (RRE) of HIV-1 allows for Rev-dependent mRNA export from the nucleus to the cytoplasm.
   1687..1713    +  CDS            Rev (fragment): human immunodeficiency virus 1 (HIV-1) Rev protein; rev; enhances nuclear export of unspliced and incompletely spliced viral mRNAs
   1720..1743    +  promoter       SV40 promoter (fragment): SV40 early promoter
   1744..1815    +  promoter       SV40 promoter (fragment): SV40 enhancer and early promoter
   1839..1974    +  rep_origin     SV40 ori: SV40 origin of replication
   2020..2616    +  CDS            PuroR (fragment): puromycin N-acetyltransferase; pac from Streptomyces; confers resistance to puromycin
   2665..2782    +  misc_feature   cPPT/CTS: central polypurine tract and central termination sequence of HIV-1
   2847..2913    +  CDS            small t antigen (fragment): SV40 (simian virus 40) small t antigen
   2920..4098    +  promoter       EF-1α promoter: strong constitutive promoter for human elongation factor EF-1α
   4115..6493    +  CDS            UHRF1 (sequence withheld): UHRF1_HUMAN - Also known as ICBP90, NP95, RNF106. Experimental evidence at protein level: Swiss-Prot protein existence level 1. Multidomain protein that acts as a key epigenetic regulator by bridging DNA methylation and chromatin modification. Specifically recognizes and binds hemimethylated DNA at replication forks via its YDG domain and recruits DNMT1 methyltransferase to ensure faithful propagation of the DNA methylation patterns through DNA replication. In addition to its role in maintenance of DNA methylation, also plays a key role in chromatin modification: through its tudor-like regions
   6509..6562    +  promoter       U6 promoter (fragment): RNA polymerase III promoter for human U6 snRNA
   6604..7192    +  misc_feature   WPRE: woodchuck hepatitis virus posttranscriptional regulatory element
   7243..7262    +  misc_feature   cPPT/CTS (fragment): central polypurine tract and central termination sequence of HIV-1
   7264..7497    +  LTR            3' LTR (ΔU3): self-inactivating 3' long terminal repeat (LTR) from HIV-1
   7575..7696    +  polyA_signal   SV40 poly(A) signal: SV40 polyadenylation signal
   7736..7871    +  rep_origin     SV40 ori: SV40 origin of replication
   7892..7910    -  promoter       T7 promoter: promoter for bacteriophage T7 RNA polymerase
   7918..8073    +  CDS            lacZα (fragment): LacZα fragment of β-galactosidase; lacZ fragment
   8078..8506    +  rep_origin     f1 ori (sequence partly withheld): f1 bacteriophage origin of replication; arrow indicates direction of (+) strand synthesis
   8559..8663    +  promoter       AmpR promoter: bla
   8664..9524    +  CDS            AmpR: β-lactamase; bla; confers resistance to ampicillin, carbenicillin, and related antibiotics
   9695..10283   +  rep_origin     ori: high-copy-number ColE1/pMB1/pBR322/pUC origin of replication
  10466..10558   +  CDS            lacI (fragment): lac repressor; lacI; The lac repressor binds to the lac operator to inhibit transcription in E. coli. This inhibition can be relieved by adding lactose or isopropyl-β-D-thiogalactopyranoside (IPTG).
  10571..10592   +  protein_bind   CAP binding site: CAP binding activates transcription in the presence of cAMP. E. coli catabolite activator protein
  10607..10637   +  promoter       lac promoter: promoter for the E. coli lac operon
  10641..10663   +  protein_bind   lac operator (fragment): The lac repressor binds to the lac operator to inhibit transcription in E. coli. This inhibition can be relieved by adding lactose or isopropyl-β-D-thiogalactopyranoside (IPTG). lac repressor encoded by lacI
  10706..10724   +  promoter       T3 promoter: promoter for bacteriophage T3 RNA polymerase
