[The description below was written by a language model from this plasmid's Addgene catalogue record and pLannotate feature annotations shown in this document.]
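Description:
TFORF1818 is a lentiviral mammalian expression plasmid built on the pLX_TRC317 backbone and carrying the human UHRF1 open reading frame. It belongs to a barcoded transcription factor ORF collection designed for overexpression screens. In bacteria it is maintained through a high-copy ColE1/pUC-type origin and selected with ampicillin via the β-lactamase gene. An f1 origin and remnants of a lac/lacZα cloning region flanked by T3 and T7 promoters are also present in the backbone. The depositor notes that the plasmid can recombine, as lentiviral vectors with repeated LTRs often do.

The viral portion has a third-generation, self-inactivating layout. An RSV promoter drives a truncated HIV-1 5' LTR, followed by the Ψ packaging signal with a gag fragment, the Rev response element for Rev-dependent nuclear export, a cPPT/CTS element, and a ΔU3 3' LTR with a downstream SV40 polyadenylation signal. Two expression units lie between the LTRs. The first is an SV40 early promoter driving puromycin N-acetyltransferase, which allows selection of transduced cells. The second is the strong constitutive EF-1α promoter driving UHRF1, an epigenetic regulator that recognises hemimethylated DNA and recruits DNMT1 to maintain DNA methylation patterns. A WPRE downstream of the ORF enhances transcript stability and expression.

According to the record, each construct in the collection carries a unique 24-bp barcode, although this barcode is not annotated as a separate feature in the table. The barcode lets the ORF be identified by sequencing in pooled screens, such as those probing how transcription factors direct cell differentiation. The ORF itself was produced by gene synthesis.
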