Addgene plasmid #142860: TFORF1818
Purpose: Lentiviral vector for overexpressing transcription factor ORFs with unique 24-bp barcodes. Barcodes facilitate identification of transcription factors in pooled screens.
Depositing lab: Feng Zhang. Depositing organization: Broad Institute. Publication: A transcription factor atlas of directed differentiation. Joung J, Ma S, Tay T, Geiger-Schuller KR, Kirchgatterer PC, Verdine VK, Guo B, Arias-Garcia MA, Allen WE, Singh A, Kuksenko O, Abudayyeh OO, Gootenberg JS, Fu Z, Macrae RK, Buenrostro JD, Regev A, Zhang F. Cell. 2023 Jan 5;186(1):209-229.e26. doi: 10.1016/j.cell.2022.11.026. PubMed 36608654.
Backbone
  Vector backbone: pLX_TRC317
  Backbone manufacturer: Broad Institute Genetic Perturbation Platform
  Backbone size w/o insert (bp): 8264
  Vector type: Mammalian Expression, Lentiviral
  Selectable markers: Puromycin
Growth in bacteria
  Bacterial resistance: Ampicillin, 100 μg/mL
  Growth temperature: 37°C
  Growth strain: NEB Stable
  Copy number: High Copy
Gene/Insert
  Gene/Insert name: UHRF1
  Species: H. sapiens (human)
  Insert size (bp): 2483
  Entrez Gene: UHRF1 (a.k.a. ICBP90, Np95, RNF106, TDRD22, hNP95, hUHRF1, huNp95)
  Promoter: EF1a
  Cloning method: Unknown
  Sequencing primers: 5′ GGGTGGAGACTGAAGTTAGGCCAG; 3′ CACATAGCGTAAAAGGAGCAACATAG
Terms and licenses: Academic/Nonprofit Terms; Industry Terms: Not Available to Industry
Depositor comments: NM_001290050,NM_001048201,NM_001290051,NM_001290052,ENST00000612630,ENST00000624301,ENST00000615884,ENST00000616255 . The transcription factor ORF portion of this plasmid was synthesized by Genewiz. Please test multiple small colonies in case of plasmid recombination. To make this collection available in a timely manner, a portion of this collection was not fully sequenced by Addgene. If an Addgene verified full plasmid sequence is not available, please contact us prior to placing an order to request the full sequence.
How to cite: TFORF1818 was a gift from Feng Zhang (Addgene plasmid # 142860 ; http://n2t.net/addgene:142860 ; RRID:Addgene_142860)
