>Addgene plasmid #142860 | TFORF1818 | depositor partial sequence | sequence record 280718 | Insert
ACCGCCACC
[2379 nt withheld, positions 10-2388]
TAGTAATGAACTAGTCCGTAACTTGAAAGTATTTCGATTTCTTGGCTTTATATATCTTGTGGAAAGGACG
ATATGGTGGTTCGGTCCTTGGATAG
