>Addgene plasmid #142860 | TFORF1818 | depositor partial sequence | sequence record 280719 | Barcode
TATGGTGGTTCGGTCCTTGGATAG
